Addgene plasmid #119836: mCerulean-proα2(I)
Purpose: Expresses mouse Type I procollagen α2 chain (Col1a2) with Gly610Cys mutation and mCerulean between signal sequence and exon 6
Depositing lab: Sergey Leikin. Depositing organization: National Institute of Child Health and Human Development (NICHD). Publication: Noncanonical autophagy at ER exit sites regulates procollagen turnover. Omari S, Makareeva E, Roberts-Pilgrim A, Mirigian L, Jarnik M, Ott C, Lippincott-Schwartz J, Leikin S. Proc Natl Acad Sci U S A. 2018 Oct 23;115(43):E10099-E10108. doi: 10.1073/pnas.1814552115. Epub 2018 Oct 4. PubMed 30287488.
Backbone
  Vector backbone: pcDNA3.1
  Backbone size w/o insert (bp): 5400
  Total vector size (bp): 10153
  Vector type: Mammalian Expression
  Selectable markers: Neomycin (select with G418)
Growth in bacteria
  Bacterial resistance: Ampicillin, 100 μg/mL
  Growth temperature: 37°C
  Growth strain: DH5alpha
  Growth instructions: Originally grown in One Shot TOP10 Chemically competent E. coli
  Copy number: Unknown
Gene/Insert
  Gene/Insert name: Type I procollagen α2 chain (alt name: Col1a2)
  Species: M. musculus (mouse)
  Insert size (bp): 4737
  Mutation: Col1a2 exons 2-5 replaced by fluorescent tag
  GenBank ID: NM_007743
  Entrez Gene: Col1a2 (a.k.a. Col1a-2, Cola-2, Cola2, oim)
  Promoter: CMV
  Tag / fusion protein: mCerulean (N terminal on insert)
  Cloning method: Restriction Enzyme; 5′ cloning site HindIII, BamHI (not destroyed); 3′ cloning site NotI (not destroyed)
  Sequencing primers: 5′ CGC AAA TGG GCG GTA GGC GTG; 3′ TAG AAG GCA CAG TCG AGG
Terms and licenses: Academic/Nonprofit Terms; Industry Terms: Not Available to Industry
Depositor comments: These mouse type I procollagen plasmids were designed for immortalized and primary murine osteoblasts and fibroblasts. Their expression in other cells might cause significant disruption of assembly, folding and trafficking of type I procollagen, resulting in artifacts. Even in osteoblasts and fibroblasts a fraction of transfected chains, particularly proα2, might be trafficked/degraded as monomers instead of being integrated into procollagen heterotrimers. In our experience, the best evidence of normal behavior of the transfected chains is the appearance of fluorescent extracellular collagen fibers ~ 12 h after transfection. Fluorescent molecules should be incorporated into fibers even when the transfected chains contain the N-propeptide cleavage site, because the cleavage is highly conformation sensitive and always incomplete. We recommend following these guidelines when using the plasmids 1) Only mouse cells that have high expression of endogenous type I procollagen are suitable for studies of physiologically-relevant processes with these constructs. 2) At least 100 μM ascorbic acid at and after transfection is required to ensure proper procollagen folding (for some cells, preincubation with ascorbic acid before transfection might be needed). 3) Optimization of transfection efficiency is needed for all cell types. 4) Experiments beyond 24h after transfection are not recommended, to avoid excessive accumulation of aggregates and cell malfunction caused by increased procollagen synthesis. 5) Lack of extracellular fluorescent fibers 12-24 h after transfection indicates improper procollagen synthesis/trafficking or cellular malfunction. 6) Excessive expression of transfected chains might cause rapid accumulation of large procollagen aggregates in the ER, resulting in cellular malfunction and death. Contact information: Shakib Omari () Sergey Leikin ()
How to cite: mCerulean-proα2(I) was a gift from Sergey Leikin (Addgene plasmid # 119836 ; http://n2t.net/addgene:119836 ; RRID:Addgene_119836)
