[The description below was written by a language model from this plasmid's Addgene catalogue record and pLannotate feature annotations shown in this document.]
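Description:
mCerulean-proα2(I) is a mammalian expression plasmid of about 10.15 kb built on the pcDNA3.1 backbone. It carries a fluorescently tagged mouse type I procollagen α2 chain (Col1a2). In E. coli it replicates from a high-copy ColE1/pUC-type origin and is selected with ampicillin through the β-lactamase gene; an f1 origin is also present. For mammalian cells, an SV40 early promoter drives a neomycin phosphotransferase cassette with an SV40 poly(A) signal, which allows G418 selection.

The roughly 4.7 kb insert sits between the CMV immediate-early enhancer/promoter and the bovine growth hormone polyadenylation signal, with the backbone's T7 promoter just upstream of the coding region. The monomeric cyan fluorescent protein mCerulean is placed between the procollagen signal sequence and exon 6, replacing Col1a2 exons 2–5. The tag therefore stays on the chain after signal peptide removal in the ER. The stated purpose also lists a Gly610Cys substitution, although the mutation field mentions only the exon replacement. The automated annotation marks mCerulean and only a C-terminal stretch of the collagen sequence, matched to a rabbit homologue. Most of the Col1a2 coding region is therefore unlabelled in both feature tables. The small HIV LTR, ble and lacI "fragments" appear to be short incidental matches within backbone sequence.

The plasmid was made for live imaging of procollagen folding, trafficking and degradation, in work on autophagy at ER exit sites. According to the depositor, it is intended for mouse osteoblasts and fibroblasts with high endogenous type I procollagen expression. In other cell types, or when overexpressed, the tagged chain may fail to join heterotrimers, aggregate in the ER and produce artifacts. The depositor regards fluorescent extracellular collagen fibres as the best evidence that the transfected chains are behaving normally.
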