Features (pLannotate 1.2.2; 21 found; start..end, strand, type, name):
     28..80      -  misc_feature   bom (fragment): basis of mobility region from pBR322
    235..614     +  enhancer       CMV enhancer: human cytomegalovirus immediate early enhancer
    615..818     +  promoter       CMV promoter: human cytomegalovirus (CMV) immediate early promoter
    814..847     +  LTR            5' LTR (truncated) (fragment): truncated 5' long terminal repeat (LTR) from HIV-1
    863..881     +  promoter       T7 promoter: promoter for bacteriophage T7 RNA polymerase
   1036..1752    +  CDS            mCerulean: mCerulean is a basic (constitutively fluorescent) cyan fluorescent protein published in 2005, derived from Aequorea victoria. It is reported to be a very rapidly-maturing monomer.
   4828..5616    +  CDS            COL1A2 (fragment): CO1A2_RABIT - Experimental evidence at transcript level: Swiss-Prot protein existence level 2. Type I collagen is a member of group I collagen (fibrillar forming collagen). From Oryctolagus cuniculus (Rabbit).
   5752..5976    +  polyA_signal   bGH poly(A) signal: bovine growth hormone polyadenylation signal
   5980..6001    +  promoter       SV40 promoter (fragment): SV40 enhancer and early promoter
   6022..6450    +  rep_origin     f1 ori (sequence partly withheld): f1 bacteriophage origin of replication; arrow indicates direction of (+) strand synthesis
   6464..6793    +  promoter       SV40 promoter: SV40 enhancer and early promoter
   6860..7651    +  CDS            neo: KKA2_KLEPN - Also known as kan, nptII. Experimental evidence at protein level: Swiss-Prot protein existence level 1. Resistance to kanamycin, neomycin, paromomycin, ribostamycin, butirosin and gentamicin B. From Klebsiella pneumoniae.
   7675..7833    +  CDS            ble (fragment): BLE_KLEPN - Experimental evidence at protein level: Swiss-Prot protein existence level 1. Binding protein with a strong affinity to the bleomycin family of antibiotics. Binds to CL990; an antimitotic-antibiotic compound. From Klebsiella pneumoniae.
   7828..7949    +  polyA_signal   SV40 poly(A) signal: SV40 polyadenylation signal
   8022..8038    -  protein_bind   lac operator: The lac repressor binds to the lac operator to inhibit transcription in E. coli. This inhibition can be relieved by adding lactose or isopropyl-β-D-thiogalactopyranoside (IPTG). lac repressor encoded by lacI
   8046..8076    -  promoter       lac promoter: promoter for the E. coli lac operon
   8091..8112    -  protein_bind   CAP binding site: CAP binding activates transcription in the presence of cAMP. E. coli catabolite activator protein
   8125..8217    -  CDS            lacI (fragment): lac repressor; lacI; The lac repressor binds to the lac operator to inhibit transcription in E. coli. This inhibition can be relieved by adding lactose or isopropyl-β-D-thiogalactopyranoside (IPTG).
   8400..8985    -  rep_origin     ori: high-copy-number ColE1/pMB1/pBR322/pUC origin of replication
   9156..10016   -  CDS            AmpR: β-lactamase; bla; confers resistance to ampicillin, carbenicillin, and related antibiotics
  10017..10121   -  promoter       AmpR promoter: bla
>Addgene plasmid #119836 | mCerulean-proα2(I) | depositor full sequence | sequence record 227727 | mCerulean-proα2(I) sequence 10152 bps
GACGGATCGGGAGATCTCCCGATCCCCTATGGTGCACTCTCAGTACAATCTGCTCTGATGCCGCATAGTT
AAGCCAGTATCTGCTCCCTGCTTGTGTGTTGGAGGTCGCTGAGTAGTGCGCGAGCAAAATTTAAGCTACA
ACAAGGCAAGGCTTGACCGACAATTGCATGAAGAATCTGCTTAGGGTTAGGCGTTTTGCGCTGCTTCGCG
ATGTACGGGCCAGATATACGCGTTGACATTGATTATTGACTAGTTATTAATAGTAATCAATTACGGGGTC
ATTAGTTCATAGCCCATATATGGAGTTCCGCGTTACATAACTTACGGTAAATGGCCCGCCTGGCTGACCG
CCCAACGACCCCCGCCCATTGACGTCAATAATGACGTATGTTCCCATAGTAACGCCAATAGGGACTTTCC
ATTGACGTCAATGGGTGGAGTATTTACGGTAAACTGCCCACTTGGCAGTACATCAAGTGTATCATATGCC
AAGTACGCCCCCTATTGACGTCAATGACGGTAAATGGCCCGCCTGGCATTATGCCCAGTACATGACCTTA
TGGGACTTTCCTACTTGGCAGTACATCTACGTATTAGTCATCGCTATTACCATGGTGATGCGGTTTTGGC
AGTACATCAATGGGCGTGGATAGCGGTTTGACTCACGGGGATTTCCAAGTCTCCACCCCATTGACGTCAA
TGGGAGTTTGTTTTGGCACCAAAATCAACGGGACTTTCCAAAATGTCGTAACAACTCCGCCCCATTGACG
CAAATGGGCGGTAGGCGTGTACGGTGGGAGGTCTATATAAGCAGAGCTCTCTGGCTAACTAGAGAACCCA
CTGCTTACTGGCTTATCGAAATTAATACGACTCACTATAGGGAGACCCAAGCTGGCTAGCGTTTAAACTT
AAGCTTGGTACCGAGCTCGGATCCACTAGTCCAGTGTGGTGGAAGCCGCCACCATGCTCAGCTTTGTGGA
TACGCGGACTCTGTTGCTGCTTGCAGTAACTTCGTGCCTAGCAACATGCCAAGATATCGTGAGCAAGGGC
GAGGAGCTGTTCACCGGGGTGGTGCCCATCCTGGTCGAGCTGGACGGCGACGTAAACGGCCACAAGTTCA
GCGTGTCCGGCGAGGGCGAGGGCGATGCCACCTACGGCAAGCTGACCCTGAAGTTCATCTGCACCACCGG
CAAGCTGCCCGTGCCCTGGCCCACCCTCGTGACCACCCTGACCTGGGGCGTGCAGTGCTTCGCCCGCTAC
CCCGACCACATGAAGCAGCACGACTTCTTCAAGTCCGCCATGCCCGAAGGCTACGTCCAGGAGCGCACCA
TCTTCTTCAAGGACGACGGCAACTACAAGACCCGCGCCGAGGTGAAGTTCGAGGGCGACACCCTGGTGAA
CCGCATCGAGCTGAAGGGCATCGACTTCAAGGAGGACGGCAACATCCTGGGGCACAAGCTGGAGTACAAC
GCCATCAGCGACAACGTCTATATCACCGCCGACAAGCAGAAGAACGGCATCAAGGCCAACTTCAAGATCC
GCCACAACATCGAGGACGGCAGCGTGCAGCTCGCCGACCACTACCAGCAGAACACCCCCATCGGCGACGG
CCCCGTGCTGCTGCCCGACAACCACTACCTGAGCACCCAGTCCAAGCTGAGCAAAGACCCCAACGAGAAG
CGCGATCACATGGTCCTGCTGGAGTTCGTGACCGCCGCCGGGATCACTCTCGGCATGGACGAGCTGTACA
AGGATATCTATTCTGACAAAGGAGTTTCATCTGGCCCTGGACCAATGGGTTTAATGGGACCCAGAGGCCC
TCCTGGTGCTGTTGGAGCCCCTGGCCCTCAAGGTTTCCAAGGACCTGCTGGTGAACCTGGTGAGCCTGGT
CAAACGGGTCCTGCAGGTCCCCGTGGTCCAGCTGGCTCTCCTGGCAAGGCTGGTGAGGATGGTCACCCTG
GAAAACCCGGAAGACCTGGGGAGAGAGGAGTCGTTGGACCACAGGGTGCTCGTGGTTTCCCCGGGACTCC
TGGACTTCCTGGCTTCAAAGGCGTGAAAGGACACAGTGGTATGGATGGATTAAAGGGACAGCCTGGTGCA
CAGGGTGTGAAGGGTGAACCCGGTGCCCCTGGAGAGAATGGAACTCCAGGTCAAGCAGGAGCCCGAGGGC
TTCCTGGTGAGAGAGGGCGTGTCGGAGCTCCTGGTCCAGCTGGTGCCCGAGGCAGTGATGGAAGCGTTGG
CCCCGTCGGCCCTGCTGGTCCCATTGGGTCTGCTGGACCCCCTGGTTTCCCAGGTGCTCCTGGTCCCAAG
GGTGAACTTGGGCCCGTTGGTAACCCTGGCCCTGCTGGTCCTGCTGGTCCCCGTGGTGAAGTGGGTCTTC
CAGGTCTTTCTGGCCCTGTTGGACCTCCTGGCAACCCTGGAACAAATGGGCTCACTGGCGCCAAGGGTGC
TACTGGACTCCCTGGTGTCGCTGGGGCTCCCGGTCTCCCTGGCCCCCGTGGTATTCCTGGCCCCGCTGGT
GCTGCTGGTGCTACAGGTGCCAGAGGACTTGTTGGTGAGCCTGGTCCTGCTGGCTCCAAAGGAGAATCCG
GTAACAAGGGTGAGCCTGGCTCTGTTGGAGCCCAAGGTCCTCCTGGTCCCAGCGGTGAAGAAGGAAAGAG
AGGGTCTCCCGGAGAAGCTGGATCTGCTGGCCCTGCAGGGCCTCCAGGGCTTAGAGGCAGCCCTGGTTCT
CGAGGTCTTCCTGGAGCTGATGGCAGAGCTGGTGTAATGGGTCCTCCTGGCAATCGTGGTTCAACCGGCC
CTGCTGGAATCCGAGGTCCTAATGGAGATGCCGGTCGACCTGGGGAACCTGGTCTCATGGGACCCAGAGG
TCTTCCTGGGTCTCCTGGAAATGTTGGCCCATCTGGTAAAGAAGGCCCTGTGGGTCTCCCTGGCATTGAT
GGCAGACCTGGCCCAATCGGCCCAGCTGGACCAAGAGGTGAAGCTGGCAACATTGGATTCCCTGGACCCA
AAGGCCCCTCTGGTGATCCTGGCAAACCTGGTGAGAGAGGACACCCCGGTCTTGCTGGTGCTCGGGGAGC
TCCAGGACCCGATGGCAACAATGGAGCTCAGGGCCCCCCTGGACCCCAGGGTGTTCAAGGTGGCAAAGGT
GAACAAGGCCCTGCTGGTCCTCCTGGCTTCCAGGGTCTCCCTGGTCCCTCAGGTACTACTGGAGAAGTTG
GCAAGCCCGGAGAAAGGGGTCTTCCTGGTGAATTCGGTCTCCCTGGTCCTGCTGGTCCAAGAGGAGAACG
TGGTACCCCGGGTGAGAGTGGAGCTGCTGGCCCTTCTGGTCCTATTGGAAGCCGAGGTCCCAGTGGAGCC
CCAGGGCCTGATGGAAACAAGGGTGAAGCTGGTGCAGTCGGTGCTCCAGGCAGTGCTGGTGCCTCTGGGC
CTGGTGGGCTTCCAGGAGAGAGGGGTGCTGCTGGCATACCTGGGGGCAAAGGAGAAAAGGGTGAAACTGG
TCTCCGAGGTGACACTGGCAACACTGGTAGAGATGGTGCTCGTGGCATTCCTGGTGCTGTAGGTGCCCCT
GGTCCTGCTGGGGCCTCAGGTGACCGGGGTGAAGCTGGTGCTGCCGGTCCTTCTGGCCCAGCTGGTCCTC
GGGGTAGCCCTGGTGAACGTGGTGAAGTTGGCCCTGCTGGCCCCAATGGATTTGCTGGTCCTGCTGGTGC
TGCTGGCCAACCCGGTGCTAAAGGAGAGAAGGGAACCAAAGGGCCTAAGGGTGAAAATGGCATTGTTGGT
CCAACCGGGTCTGTTGGAGCTGCTGGCCCATCTGGTCCTAATGGCCCACCTGGTCCTGTTGGAAGTCGTG
GTGATGGAGGGCCCCCTGGTATGACTGGCTTCCCTGGTGCTGCTGGACGGACTGGTCCCCCCGGACCCAG
TGGTATTGCTGGCCCCCCTGGCCCCCCTGGTGCTGCTGGAAAGGAAGGGATTCGTGGTCCCCGTGGCGAC
CAAGGTCCAGTTGGCCGAACTGGAGAAACAGGTGCATCTGGACCCCCTGGATTTGTTGGTGAAAAGGGTC
CCTCTGGAGAACCTGGTACCGCAGGAGCCCCTGGTACCGCAGGTCCTCAGGGTCTTCTTGGTGCTCCCGG
TATTCTGGGTCTCCCTGGCTCTAGAGGTGAACGTGGTCTGCCAGGTATTGCTGGTGCTCTGGGTGAACCT
GGTCCTCTGGGCATCTCAGGCCCTCCTGGTGCCCGTGGTCCCCCTGGTGCTGTGGGCAGCCCTGGAGTTA
ATGGTGCCCCTGGTGAAGCTGGTCGTGATGGTAACCCTGGCAGCGATGGTCCCCCAGGTCGTGATGGTCA
GCCTGGACACAAGGGAGAGCGTGGTTACCCTGGCAGCATTGGTCCGACTGGTGCTGCAGGTGCCCCTGGT
CCTCACGGTTCTGTGGGTCCTGCTGGGAAACATGGAAACCGAGGTGAACCTGGTCCTGCCGGTTCTGTTG
GTCCTGTTGGTGCTGTTGGTCCAAGAGGTCCTAGTGGTCCTCAAGGCATCCGAGGTGACAAAGGAGAACC
TGGTGATAAAGGGCACAGGGGTCTTCCTGGCTTAAAAGGATACAGTGGATTGCAGGGTCTTCCTGGTCTT
GCTGGCCTACATGGTGACCAAGGAGCTCCTGGTCCTGTGGGTCCTGCTGGTCCCAGGGGTCCTGCTGGGC
CTTCTGGACCCGTTGGCAAAGATGGTAGATCTGGGCAACCTGGCCCAGTCGGGCCTGCTGGTGTTCGTGG
TTCTCAGGGTAGCCAAGGTCCCGCTGGTCCCCCTGGTCCCCCTGGACCTCCTGGTCCTCCTGGTGTCAGC
GGAGGTGGCTATGACTTTGGTTTTGAAGGAGACTTCTACAGGGCTGACCAGCCTCGCTCCCAGCCTTCAC
TCAGACCCAAGGACTATGAAGTTGATGCAACTCTGAAATCTCTCAATAACCAGATTGAGACCCTTCTCAC
TCCTGAAGGCTCTAGAAAGAACCCTGCTCGCACGTGCCGGGACTTAAGACTCAGCCACCCAGAGTGGAAC
AGCGATTACTACTGGATTGACCCTAACCAAGGATGTACTATGGATGCCATCAAAGTGTACTGTGATTTCT
CTACTGGTGAAACCTGCATCCAGGCCCAACCTGTAAACACCCCAGCGAAGAACTCATACAGCCGCGCCCA
GGCCAACAAGCATGTCTGGTTAGGAGAGACTATCAATGGTGGCAGCCAGTTTGAATACAACGTAGAAGGG
GTGTCCTCCAAGGAAATGGCAACTCAGCTCGCCTTCATGCGCCTGCTAGCCAACCGTGCTTCTCAGAACA
TCACCTACCACTGCAAGAACAGCATTGCGTACCTGGATGAGGAGACGGGCAGCTTGAACAAGGCTGTGCT
TCTGCAGGGTTCCAACGATGTTGAACTTGTTGCTGAGGGCAACAGCAGGTTCACCTACTCTGTCCTAGTC
GATGGCTGCTCCAAAAAGACAAATGAATGGGGCAAGACAATCATTGAATACAAAACAAATAAGCCATCTC
GCCTGCCGTTCCTTGACATTGCACCTCTGGACATTGGTGGTGCTGACCAAGAATTCCGTGTGGAGGTTGG
CCCCGTCTGTTTCAAATAAGTGAACTCAACATAAATTAAAAACCAAAAACCCCTGAAAAAACTTTCTCTT
TGCCGTTTCCTCCTTTAAAAAAAAAAAAAAAGCGGCCGCTCGAGTCTAGAGGGCCCGTTTAAACCCGCTG
ATCAGCCTCGACTGTGCCTTCTAGTTGCCAGCCATCTGTTGTTTGCCCCTCCCCCGTGCCTTCCTTGACC
CTGGAAGGTGCCACTCCCACTGTCCTTTCCTAATAAAATGAGGAAATTGCATCGCATTGTCTGAGTAGGT
GTCATTCTATTCTGGGGGGTGGGGTGGGGCAGGACAGCAAGGGGGAGGATTGGGAAGACAATAGCAGGCA
TGCTGGGGATGCGGTGGGCTCTATGGCTTCTGAGGCGGAAAGAACCAGCTGGGGCTCTAGGGGGTATCCC
C
[124 nt withheld, positions 6022-6145]
C
[91 nt withheld, positions 6147-6237]
A
[49 nt withheld, positions 6239-6287]
CCTTTGACGTTGGAGTCCACGTTCTTT
[37 nt withheld, positions 6315-6351]
ACCCTATCTCGGTCTATTCTTTTGATTTATAAGGGATTTTGCCGATTTCGGCCTATTGGTTAAAAAATGA
GCTGATTTAACAAAAATTTAACGCGAATTAATTCTGTGGAATGTGTGTCAGTTAGGGTGTGGAAAGTCCC
CAGGCTCCCCAGCAGGCAGAAGTATGCAAAGCATGCATCTCAATTAGTCAGCAACCAGGTGTGGAAAGTC
CCCAGGCTCCCCAGCAGGCAGAAGTATGCAAAGCATGCATCTCAATTAGTCAGCAACCATAGTCCCGCCC
CTAACTCCGCCCATCCCGCCCCTAACTCCGCCCAGTTCCGCCCATTCTCCGCCCCATGGCTGACTAATTT
TTTTTATTTATGCAGAGGCCGAGGCCGCCTCTGCCTCTGAGCTATTCCAGAAGTAGTGAGGAGGCTTTTT
TGGAGGCCTAGGCTTTTGCAAAAAGCTCCCGGGAGCTTGTATATCCATTTTCGGATCTGATCAAGAGACA
GGATGAGGATCGTTTCGCATGATTGAACAAGATGGATTGCACGCAGGTTCTCCGGCCGCTTGGGTGGAGA
GGCTATTCGGCTATGACTGGGCACAACAGACAATCGGCTGCTCTGATGCCGCCGTGTTCCGGCTGTCAGC
GCAGGGGCGCCCGGTTCTTTTTGTCAAGACCGACCTGTCCGGTGCCCTGAATGAACTGCAGGACGAGGCA
GCGCGGCTATCGTGGCTGGCCACGACGGGCGTTCCTTGCGCAGCTGTGCTCGACGTTGTCACTGAAGCGG
GAAGGGACTGGCTGCTATTGGGCGAAGTGCCGGGGCAGGATCTCCTGTCATCTCACCTTGCTCCTGCCGA
GAAAGTATCCATCATGGCTGATGCAATGCGGCGGCTGCATACGCTTGATCCGGCTACCTGCCCATTCGAC
CACCAAGCGAAACATCGCATCGAGCGAGCACGTACTCGGATGGAAGCCGGTCTTGTCGATCAGGATGATC
TGGACGAAGAGCATCAGGGGCTCGCGCCAGCCGAACTGTTCGCCAGGCTCAAGGCGCGCATGCCCGACGG
CGAGGATCTCGTCGTGACCCATGGCGATGCCTGCTTGCCGAATATCATGGTGGAAAATGGCCGCTTTTCT
GGATTCATCGACTGTGGCCGGCTGGGTGTGGCGGACCGCTATCAGGACATAGCGTTGGCTACCCGTGATA
TTGCTGAAGAGCTTGGCGGCGAATGGGCTGACCGCTTCCTCGTGCTTTACGGTATCGCCGCTCCCGATTC
GCAGCGCATCGCCTTCTATCGCCTTCTTGACGAGTTCTTCTGAGCGGGACTCTGGGGTTCGAAATGACCG
ACCAAGCGACGCCCAACCTGCCATCACGAGATTTCGATTCCACCGCCGCCTTCTATGAAAGGTTGGGCTT
CGGAATCGTTTTCCGGGACGCCGGCTGGATGATCCTCCAGCGCGGGGATCTCATGCTGGAGTTCTTCGCC
CACCCCAACTTGTTTATTGCAGCTTATAATGGTTACAAATAAAGCAATAGCATCACAAATTTCACAAATA
AAGCATTTTTTTCACTGCATTCTAGTTGTGGTTTGTCCAAACTCATCAATGTATCTTATCATGTCTGTAT
ACCGTCGACCTCTAGCTAGAGCTTGGCGTAATCATGGTCATAGCTGTTTCCTGTGTGAAATTGTTATCCG
CTCACAATTCCACACAACATACGAGCCGGAAGCATAAAGTGTAAAGCCTGGGGTGCCTAATGAGTGAGCT
AACTCACATTAATTGCGTTGCGCTCACTGCCCGCTTTCCAGTCGGGAAACCTGTCGTGCCAGCTGCATTA
ATGAATCGGCCAACGCGCGGGGAGAGGCGGTTTGCGTATTGGGCGCTCTTCCGCTTCCTCGCTCACTGAC
TCGCTGCGCTCGGTCGTTCGGCTGCGGCGAGCGGTATCAGCTCACTCAAAGGCGGTAATACGGTTATCCA
CAGAATCAGGGGATAACGCAGGAAAGAACATGTGAGCAAAAGGCCAGCAAAAGGCCAGGAACCGTAAAAA
GGCCGCGTTGCTGGCGTTTTTCCATAGGCTCCGCCCCCCTGACGAGCATCACAAAAATCGACGCTCAAGT
CAGAGGTGGCGAAACCCGACAGGACTATAAAGATACCAGGCGTTTCCCCCTGGAAGCTCCCTCGTGCGCT
CTCCTGTTCCGACCCTGCCGCTTACCGGATACCTGTCCGCCTTTCTCCCTTCGGGAAGCGTGGCGCTTTC
TCATAGCTCACGCTGTAGGTATCTCAGTTCGGTGTAGGTCGTTCGCTCCAAGCTGGGCTGTGTGCACGAA
CCCCCCGTTCAGCCCGACCGCTGCGCCTTATCCGGTAACTATCGTCTTGAGTCCAACCCGGTAAGACACG
ACTTATCGCCACTGGCAGCAGCCACTGGTAACAGGATTAGCAGAGCGAGGTATGTAGGCGGTGCTACAGA
GTTCTTGAAGTGGTGGCCTAACTACGGCTACACTAGAAGAACAGTATTTGGTATCTGCGCTCTGCTGAAG
CCAGTTACCTTCGGAAAAAGAGTTGGTAGCTCTTGATCCGGCAAACAAACCACCGCTGGTAGCGGTTTTT
TTGTTTGCAAGCAGCAGATTACGCGCAGAAAAAAAGGATCTCAAGAAGATCCTTTGATCTTTTCTACGGG
GTCTGACGCTCAGTGGAACGAAAACTCACGTTAAGGGATTTTGGTCATGAGATTATCAAAAAGGATCTTC
ACCTAGATCCTTTTAAATTAAAAATGAAGTTTTAAATCAATCTAAAGTATATATGAGTAAACTTGGTCTG
ACAGTTACCAATGCTTAATCAGTGAGGCACCTATCTCAGCGATCTGTCTATTTCGTTCATCCATAGTTGC
CTGACTCCCCGTCGTGTAGATAACTACGATACGGGAGGGCTTACCATCTGGCCCCAGTGCTGCAATGATA
CCGCGAGACCCACGCTCACCGGCTCCAGATTTATCAGCAATAAACCAGCCAGCCGGAAGGGCCGAGCGCA
GAAGTGGTCCTGCAACTTTATCCGCCTCCATCCAGTCTATTAATTGTTGCCGGGAAGCTAGAGTAAGTAG
TTCGCCAGTTAATAGTTTGCGCAACGTTGTTGCCATTGCTACAGGCATCGTGGTGTCACGCTCGTCGTTT
GGTATGGCTTCATTCAGCTCCGGTTCCCAACGATCAAGGCGAGTTACATGATCCCCCATGTTGTGCAAAA
AAGCGGTTAGCTCCTTCGGTCCTCCGATCGTTGTCAGAAGTAAGTTGGCCGCAGTGTTATCACTCATGGT
TATGGCAGCACTGCATAATTCTCTTACTGTCATGCCATCCGTAAGATGCTTTTCTGTGACTGGTGAGTAC
TCAACCAAGTCATTCTGAGAATAGTGTATGCGGCGACCGAGTTGCTCTTGCCCGGCGTCAATACGGGATA
ATACCGCGCCACATAGCAGAACTTTAAAAGTGCTCATCATTGGAAAACGTTCTTCGGGGCGAAAACTCTC
AAGGATCTTACCGCTGTTGAGATCCAGTTCGATGTAACCCACTCGTGCACCCAACTGATCTTCAGCATCT
TTTACTTTCACCAGCGTTTCTGGGTGAGCAAAAACAGGAAGGCAAAATGCCGCAAAAAAGGGAATAAGGG
CGACACGGAAATGTTGAATACTCATACTCTTCCTTTTTCAATATTATTGAAGCATTTATCAGGGTTATTG
TCTCATGAGCGGATACATATTTGAATGTATTTAGAAAAATAAACAAATAGGGGTTCCGCGCACATTTCCC
CGAAAAGTGCCACCTGACGTC
