Features (pLannotate 1.2.2; 21 found; start..end, strand, type, name):
      1..380     +  enhancer       CMV enhancer: human cytomegalovirus immediate early enhancer
    381..584     +  promoter       CMV promoter: human cytomegalovirus (CMV) immediate early promoter
    580..613     +  LTR            5' LTR (truncated) (fragment): truncated 5' long terminal repeat (LTR) from HIV-1
    629..647     +  promoter       T7 promoter: promoter for bacteriophage T7 RNA polymerase
    802..1518    +  CDS            mCerulean: mCerulean is a basic (constitutively fluorescent) cyan fluorescent protein published in 2005, derived from Aequorea victoria. It is reported to be a very rapidly-maturing monomer.
   4594..5382    +  CDS            COL1A2 (fragment): CO1A2_RABIT - Experimental evidence at transcript level: Swiss-Prot protein existence level 2. Type I collagen is a member of group I collagen (fibrillar forming collagen). From Oryctolagus cuniculus (Rabbit).
   5520..5744    +  polyA_signal   bGH poly(A) signal: bovine growth hormone polyadenylation signal
   5748..5769    +  promoter       SV40 promoter (fragment): SV40 enhancer and early promoter
   5790..6218    +  rep_origin     f1 ori (sequence partly withheld): f1 bacteriophage origin of replication; arrow indicates direction of (+) strand synthesis
   6232..6561    +  promoter       SV40 promoter: SV40 enhancer and early promoter
   6628..7419    +  CDS            neo: KKA2_KLEPN - Also known as kan, nptII. Experimental evidence at protein level: Swiss-Prot protein existence level 1. Resistance to kanamycin, neomycin, paromomycin, ribostamycin, butirosin and gentamicin B. From Klebsiella pneumoniae.
   7443..7601    +  CDS            ble (fragment): BLE_KLEPN - Experimental evidence at protein level: Swiss-Prot protein existence level 1. Binding protein with a strong affinity to the bleomycin family of antibiotics. Binds to CL990; an antimitotic-antibiotic compound. From Klebsiella pneumoniae.
   7596..7717    +  polyA_signal   SV40 poly(A) signal: SV40 polyadenylation signal
   7790..7806    -  protein_bind   lac operator: The lac repressor binds to the lac operator to inhibit transcription in E. coli. This inhibition can be relieved by adding lactose or isopropyl-β-D-thiogalactopyranoside (IPTG). lac repressor encoded by lacI
   7814..7844    -  promoter       lac promoter: promoter for the E. coli lac operon
   7859..7880    -  protein_bind   CAP binding site: CAP binding activates transcription in the presence of cAMP. E. coli catabolite activator protein
   7893..7985    -  CDS            lacI (fragment): lac repressor; lacI; The lac repressor binds to the lac operator to inhibit transcription in E. coli. This inhibition can be relieved by adding lactose or isopropyl-β-D-thiogalactopyranoside (IPTG).
   8168..8756    -  rep_origin     ori: high-copy-number ColE1/pMB1/pBR322/pUC origin of replication
   8927..9787    -  CDS            AmpR: β-lactamase; bla; confers resistance to ampicillin, carbenicillin, and related antibiotics
   9788..9892    -  promoter       AmpR promoter: bla
   9951..10003   -  misc_feature   bom (fragment): basis of mobility region from pBR322
>Addgene plasmid #119836 | mCerulean-proα2(I) | addgene full sequence | sequence record 233866 | Addgene NGS Result
GACATTGATTATTGACTAGTTATTAATAGTAATCAATTACGGGGTCATTAGTTCATAGCCCATATATGGA
GTTCCGCGTTACATAACTTACGGTAAATGGCCCGCCTGGCTGACCGCCCAACGACCCCCGCCCATTGACG
TCAATAATGACGTATGTTCCCATAGTAACGCCAATAGGGACTTTCCATTGACGTCAATGGGTGGAGTATT
TACGGTAAACTGCCCACTTGGCAGTACATCAAGTGTATCATATGCCAAGTACGCCCCCTATTGACGTCAA
TGACGGTAAATGGCCCGCCTGGCATTATGCCCAGTACATGACCTTATGGGACTTTCCTACTTGGCAGTAC
ATCTACGTATTAGTCATCGCTATTACCATGGTGATGCGGTTTTGGCAGTACATCAATGGGCGTGGATAGC
GGTTTGACTCACGGGGATTTCCAAGTCTCCACCCCATTGACGTCAATGGGAGTTTGTTTTGGCACCAAAA
TCAACGGGACTTTCCAAAATGTCGTAACAACTCCGCCCCATTGACGCAAATGGGCGGTAGGCGTGTACGG
TGGGAGGTCTATATAAGCAGAGCTCTCTGGCTAACTAGAGAACCCACTGCTTACTGGCTTATCGAAATTA
ATACGACTCACTATAGGGAGACCCAAGCTGGCTAGCGTTTAAACTTAAGCTTGGTACCGAGCTCGGATCC
ACTAGTCCAGTGTGGTGGAATTCGTAGACATGCTCAGCTTTGTGGATACGCGGACTCTGTTGCTGCTTGC
AGTAACTTCGTGCCTAGCAACATGCCAAGATATCGTGAGCAAGGGCGAGGAGCTGTTCACCGGGGTGGTG
CCCATCCTGGTCGAGCTGGACGGCGACGTAAACGGCCACAAGTTCAGCGTGTCCGGCGAGGGCGAGGGCG
ATGCCACCTACGGCAAGCTGACCCTGAAGTTCATCTGCACCACCGGCAAGCTGCCCGTGCCCTGGCCCAC
CCTCGTGACCACCCTGACCTGGGGCGTGCAGTGCTTCGCCCGCTACCCCGACCACATGAAGCAGCACGAC
TTCTTCAAGTCCGCCATGCCCGAAGGCTACGTCCAGGAGCGCACCATCTTCTTCAAGGACGACGGCAACT
ACAAGACCCGCGCCGAGGTGAAGTTCGAGGGCGACACCCTGGTGAACCGCATCGAGCTGAAGGGCATCGA
CTTCAAGGAGGACGGCAACATCCTGGGGCACAAGCTGGAGTACAACGCCATCAGCGACAACGTCTATATC
ACCGCCGACAAGCAGAAGAACGGCATCAAGGCCAACTTCAAGATCCGCCACAACATCGAGGACGGCAGCG
TGCAGCTCGCCGACCACTACCAGCAGAACACCCCCATCGGCGACGGCCCCGTGCTGCTGCCCGACAACCA
CTACCTGAGCACCCAGTCCAAGCTGAGCAAAGACCCCAACGAGAAGCGCGATCACATGGTCCTGCTGGAG
TTCGTGACCGCCGCCGGGATCACTCTCGGCATGGACGAGCTGTACAAGGATATCTATTCTGACAAAGGAG
TTTCATCTGGCCCTGGACCAATGGGTTTAATGGGACCCAGAGGCCCTCCTGGTGCTGTTGGAGCCCCTGG
CCCTCAAGGTTTCCAAGGACCTGCTGGTGAACCTGGTGAGCCTGGTCAAACGGGTCCTGCAGGTCCCCGT
GGTCCAGCTGGCTCTCCTGGCAAGGCTGGTGAGGATGGTCACCCTGGAAAACCCGGAAGACCTGGGGAGA
GAGGAGTCGTTGGACCACAGGGTGCTCGTGGTTTCCCCGGGACTCCTGGACTTCCTGGCTTCAAAGGCGT
GAAAGGACACAGTGGTATGGATGGATTAAAGGGACAGCCTGGTGCACAGGGTGTGAAGGGTGAACCCGGT
GCCCCTGGAGAGAATGGAACTCCAGGTCAAGCAGGAGCCCGAGGGCTTCCTGGTGAGAGAGGGCGTGTCG
GAGCTCCTGGTCCAGCTGGTGCCCGAGGCAGTGATGGAAGCGTTGGCCCCGTCGGCCCTGCTGGTCCCAT
TGGGTCTGCTGGACCCCCTGGTTTCCCAGGTGCTCCTGGTCCCAAGGGTGAACTTGGGCCCGTTGGTAAC
CCTGGCCCTGCTGGTCCTGCTGGTCCCCGTGGTGAAGTGGGTCTTCCAGGTCTTTCTGGCCCTGTTGGAC
CTCCTGGCAACCCTGGAACAAATGGGCTCACTGGCGCCAAGGGTGCTACTGGACTCCCTGGTGTCGCTGG
GGCTCCCGGTCTCCCTGGCCCCCGTGGTATTCCTGGCCCCGCTGGTGCTGCTGGTGCTACAGGTGCCAGA
GGACTTGTTGGTGAGCCTGGTCCTGCTGGCTCCAAAGGAGAATCCGGTAACAAGGGTGAGCCTGGCTCTG
TTGGAGCCCAAGGTCCTCCTGGTCCCAGCGGTGAAGAAGGAAAGAGAGGGTCTCCCGGAGAAGCTGGATC
TGCTGGCCCTGCAGGGCCTCCAGGGCTTAGAGGCAGCCCTGGTTCTCGAGGTCTTCCTGGAGCTGATGGC
AGAGCTGGTGTAATGGGTCCTCCTGGCAATCGTGGTTCAACCGGCCCTGCTGGAATCCGAGGTCCTAATG
GAGATGCCGGTCGACCTGGGGAACCTGGTCTCATGGGACCCAGAGGTCTTCCTGGGTCTCCTGGAAATGT
TGGCCCATCTGGTAAAGAAGGCCCTGTGGGTCTCCCTGGCATTGATGGCAGACCTGGCCCAATCGGCCCA
GCTGGACCAAGAGGTGAAGCTGGCAACATTGGATTCCCTGGACCCAAAGGCCCCTCTGGTGATCCTGGCA
AACCTGGTGAGAGAGGACACCCCGGTCTTGCTGGTGCTCGGGGAGCTCCAGGACCCGATGGCAACAATGG
AGCTCAGGGCCCCCCTGGACCCCAGGGTGTTCAAGGTGGCAAAGGTGAACAAGGCCCTGCTGGTCCTCCT
GGCTTCCAGGGTCTCCCTGGTCCCTCAGGTACTACTGGAGAAGTTGGCAAGCCCGGAGAAAGGGGTCTTC
CTGGTGAATTCGGTCTCCCTGGTCCTGCTGGTCCAAGAGGAGAACGTGGTACCCCGGGTGAGAGTGGAGC
TGCTGGCCCTTCTGGTCCTATTGGAAGCCGAGGTCCCAGTGGAGCCCCAGGGCCTGATGGAAACAAGGGT
GAAGCTGGTGCAGTCGGTGCTCCAGGCAGTGCTGGTGCCTCTGGGCCTGGTGGGCTTCCAGGAGAGAGGG
GTGCTGCTGGCATACCTGGGGGCAAAGGAGAAAAGGGTGAAACTGGTCTCCGAGGTGACACTGGCAACAC
TGGTAGAGATGGTGCTCGTGGCATTCCTGGTGCTGTAGGTGCCCCTGGTCCTGCTGGGGCCTCAGGTGAC
CGGGGTGAAGCTGGTGCTGCCGGTCCTTCTGGCCCAGCTGGTCCTCGGGGTAGCCCTGGTGAACGTGGTG
AAGTTGGCCCTGCTGGCCCCAATGGATTTGCTGGTCCTGCTGGTGCTGCTGGCCAACCCGGTGCTAAAGG
AGAGAAGGGAACCAAAGGGCCTAAGGGTGAAAATGGCATTGTTGGTCCAACCGGGTCTGTTGGAGCTGCT
GGCCCATCTGGTCCTAATGGCCCACCTGGTCCTGTTGGAAGTCGTGGTGATGGAGGGCCCCCTGGTATGA
CTGGCTTCCCTGGTGCTGCTGGACGGACTGGTCCCCCCGGACCCAGTGGTATTGCTGGCCCCCCTGGCCC
CCCTGGTGCTGCTGGAAAGGAAGGGATTCGTGGTCCCCGTGGCGACCAAGGTCCAGTTGGCCGAACTGGA
GAAACAGGTGCATCTGGACCCCCTGGATTTGTTGGTGAAAAGGGTCCCTCTGGAGAACCTGGTACCGCAG
GAGCCCCTGGTACCGCAGGTCCTCAGGGTCTTCTTGGTGCTCCCGGTATTCTGGGTCTCCCTGGCTCTAG
AGGTGAACGTGGTCTGCCAGGTATTGCTGGTGCTCTGGGTGAACCTGGTCCTCTGGGCATCTCAGGCCCT
CCTGGTGCCCGTGGTCCCCCTGGTGCTGTGGGCAGCCCTGGAGTTAATGGTGCCCCTGGTGAAGCTGGTC
GTGATGGTAACCCTGGCAGCGATGGTCCCCCAGGTCGTGATGGTCAGCCTGGACACAAGGGAGAGCGTGG
TTACCCTGGCAGCATTGGTCCGACTGGTGCTGCAGGTGCCCCTGGTCCTCACGGTTCTGTGGGTCCTGCT
GGGAAACATGGAAACCGAGGTGAACCTGGTCCTGCCGGTTCTGTTGGTCCTGTTGGTGCTGTTGGTCCAA
GAGGTCCTAGTGGTCCTCAAGGCATCCGAGGTGACAAAGGAGAACCTGGTGATAAAGGGCACAGGGGTCT
TCCTGGCTTAAAAGGATACAGTGGATTGCAGGGTCTTCCTGGTCTTGCTGGCCTACATGGTGACCAAGGA
GCTCCTGGTCCTGTGGGTCCTGCTGGTCCCAGGGGTCCTGCTGGGCCTTCTGGACCCGTTGGCAAAGATG
GTAGATCTGGGCAACCTGGCCCAGTCGGGCCTGCTGGTGTTCGTGGTTCTCAGGGTAGCCAAGGTCCCGC
TGGTCCCCCTGGTCCCCCTGGACCTCCTGGTCCTCCTGGTGTCAGCGGAGGTGGCTATGACTTTGGTTTT
GAAGGAGACTTCTACAGGGCTGACCAGCCTCGCTCCCAGCCTTCACTCAGACCCAAGGACTATGAAGTTG
ATGCAACTCTGAAATCTCTCAATAACCAGATTGAGACCCTTCTCACTCCTGAAGGCTCTAGAAAGAACCC
TGCTCGCACGTGCCGGGACTTAAGACTCAGCCACCCAGAGTGGAACAGCGATTACTACTGGATTGACCCT
AACCAAGGATGTACTATGGATGCCATCAAAGTGTACTGTGATTTCTCTACTGGTGAAACCTGCATCCAGG
CCCAACCTGTAAACACCCCAGCGAAGAACTCATACAGCCGCGCCCAGGCCAACAAGCATGTCTGGTTAGG
AGAGACTATCAATGGTGGCAGCCAGTTTGAATACAACGTAGAAGGGGTGTCCTCCAAGGAAATGGCAACT
CAGCTCGCCTTCATGCGCCTGCTAGCCAACCGTGCTTCTCAGAACATCACCTACCACTGCAAGAACAGCA
TTGCGTACCTGGATGAGGAGACGGGCAGCTTGAACAAGGCTGTGCTTCTGCAGGGTTCCAACGATGTTGA
ACTTGTTGCTGAGGGCAACAGCAGGTTCACCTACTCTGTCCTAGTCGATGGCTGCTCCAAAAAGACAAAT
GAATGGGGCAAGACAATCATTGAATACAAAACAAATAAGCCATCTCGCCTGCCGTTCCTTGACATTGCAC
CTCTGGACATTGGTGGTGCTGACCAAGAATTCCGTGTGGAGGTTGGCCCCGTCTGTTTCAAATAAGTGAA
CTCAACATAAATTAAAAACCAAAAACCCCTGAAAAAACTTTCTCTTTGCCGTTTCCTCCTTTAAAAAAAA
AAAAAAAGGGCGGCCGCTCGAGTCTAGAGGGCCCGTTTAAACCCGCTGATCAGCCTCGACTGTGCCTTCT
AGTTGCCAGCCATCTGTTGTTTGCCCCTCCCCCGTGCCTTCCTTGACCCTGGAAGGTGCCACTCCCACTG
TCCTTTCCTAATAAAATGAGGAAATTGCATCGCATTGTCTGAGTAGGTGTCATTCTATTCTGGGGGGTGG
GGTGGGGCAGGACAGCAAGGGGGAGGATTGGGAAGACAATAGCAGGCATGCTGGGGATGCGGTGGGCTCT
ATGGCTTCTGAGGCGGAAAGAACCAGCTGGGGCTCTAGGGGGTATCCCC
[124 nt withheld, positions 5790-5913]
C
[91 nt withheld, positions 5915-6005]
A
[49 nt withheld, positions 6007-6055]
CCTTTGACGTTGGAGTCCACGTTCTTT
[37 nt withheld, positions 6083-6119]
ACCCTATCTCGGTCTATTCTTTTGATTTATAAGGGATTTTGCCGATTTCGGCCTATTGGTTAAAAAATGA
GCTGATTTAACAAAAATTTAACGCGAATTAATTCTGTGGAATGTGTGTCAGTTAGGGTGTGGAAAGTCCC
CAGGCTCCCCAGCAGGCAGAAGTATGCAAAGCATGCATCTCAATTAGTCAGCAACCAGGTGTGGAAAGTC
CCCAGGCTCCCCAGCAGGCAGAAGTATGCAAAGCATGCATCTCAATTAGTCAGCAACCATAGTCCCGCCC
CTAACTCCGCCCATCCCGCCCCTAACTCCGCCCAGTTCCGCCCATTCTCCGCCCCATGGCTGACTAATTT
TTTTTATTTATGCAGAGGCCGAGGCCGCCTCTGCCTCTGAGCTATTCCAGAAGTAGTGAGGAGGCTTTTT
TGGAGGCCTAGGCTTTTGCAAAAAGCTCCCGGGAGCTTGTATATCCATTTTCGGATCTGATCAAGAGACA
GGATGAGGATCGTTTCGCATGATTGAACAAGATGGATTGCACGCAGGTTCTCCGGCCGCTTGGGTGGAGA
GGCTATTCGGCTATGACTGGGCACAACAGACAATCGGCTGCTCTGATGCCGCCGTGTTCCGGCTGTCAGC
GCAGGGGCGCCCGGTTCTTTTTGTCAAGACCGACCTGTCCGGTGCCCTGAATGAACTGCAGGACGAGGCA
GCGCGGCTATCGTGGCTGGCCACGACGGGCGTTCCTTGCGCAGCTGTGCTCGACGTTGTCACTGAAGCGG
GAAGGGACTGGCTGCTATTGGGCGAAGTGCCGGGGCAGGATCTCCTGTCATCTCACCTTGCTCCTGCCGA
GAAAGTATCCATCATGGCTGATGCAATGCGGCGGCTGCATACGCTTGATCCGGCTACCTGCCCATTCGAC
CACCAAGCGAAACATCGCATCGAGCGAGCACGTACTCGGATGGAAGCCGGTCTTGTCGATCAGGATGATC
TGGACGAAGAGCATCAGGGGCTCGCGCCAGCCGAACTGTTCGCCAGGCTCAAGGCGCGCATGCCCGACGG
CGAGGATCTCGTCGTGACCCATGGCGATGCCTGCTTGCCGAATATCATGGTGGAAAATGGCCGCTTTTCT
GGATTCATCGACTGTGGCCGGCTGGGTGTGGCGGACCGCTATCAGGACATAGCGTTGGCTACCCGTGATA
TTGCTGAAGAGCTTGGCGGCGAATGGGCTGACCGCTTCCTCGTGCTTTACGGTATCGCCGCTCCCGATTC
GCAGCGCATCGCCTTCTATCGCCTTCTTGACGAGTTCTTCTGAGCGGGACTCTGGGGTTCGAAATGACCG
ACCAAGCGACGCCCAACCTGCCATCACGAGATTTCGATTCCACCGCCGCCTTCTATGAAAGGTTGGGCTT
CGGAATCGTTTTCCGGGACGCCGGCTGGATGATCCTCCAGCGCGGGGATCTCATGCTGGAGTTCTTCGCC
CACCCCAACTTGTTTATTGCAGCTTATAATGGTTACAAATAAAGCAATAGCATCACAAATTTCACAAATA
AAGCATTTTTTTCACTGCATTCTAGTTGTGGTTTGTCCAAACTCATCAATGTATCTTATCATGTCTGTAT
ACCGTCGACCTCTAGCTAGAGCTTGGCGTAATCATGGTCATAGCTGTTTCCTGTGTGAAATTGTTATCCG
CTCACAATTCCACACAACATACGAGCCGGAAGCATAAAGTGTAAAGCCTGGGGTGCCTAATGAGTGAGCT
AACTCACATTAATTGCGTTGCGCTCACTGCCCGCTTTCCAGTCGGGAAACCTGTCGTGCCAGCTGCATTA
ATGAATCGGCCAACGCGCGGGGAGAGGCGGTTTGCGTATTGGGCGCTCTTCCGCTTCCTCGCTCACTGAC
TCGCTGCGCTCGGTCGTTCGGCTGCGGCGAGCGGTATCAGCTCACTCAAAGGCGGTAATACGGTTATCCA
CAGAATCAGGGGATAACGCAGGAAAGAACATGTGAGCAAAAGGCCAGCAAAAGGCCAGGAACCGTAAAAA
GGCCGCGTTGCTGGCGTTTTTCCATAGGCTCCGCCCCCCTGACGAGCATCACAAAAATCGACGCTCAAGT
CAGAGGTGGCGAAACCCGACAGGACTATAAAGATACCAGGCGTTTCCCCCTGGAAGCTCCCTCGTGCGCT
CTCCTGTTCCGACCCTGCCGCTTACCGGATACCTGTCCGCCTTTCTCCCTTCGGGAAGCGTGGCGCTTTC
TCATAGCTCACGCTGTAGGTATCTCAGTTCGGTGTAGGTCGTTCGCTCCAAGCTGGGCTGTGTGCACGAA
CCCCCCGTTCAGCCCGACCGCTGCGCCTTATCCGGTAACTATCGTCTTGAGTCCAACCCGGTAAGACACG
ACTTATCGCCACTGGCAGCAGCCACTGGTAACAGGATTAGCAGAGCGAGGTATGTAGGCGGTGCTACAGA
GTTCTTGAAGTGGTGGCCTAACTACGGCTACACTAGAAGAACAGTATTTGGTATCTGCGCTCTGCTGAAG
CCAGTTACCTTCGGAAAAAGAGTTGGTAGCTCTTGATCCGGCAAACAAACCACCGCTGGTAGCGGTGGTT
TTTTTGTTTGCAAGCAGCAGATTACGCGCAGAAAAAAAGGATCTCAAGAAGATCCTTTGATCTTTTCTAC
GGGGTCTGACGCTCAGTGGAACGAAAACTCACGTTAAGGGATTTTGGTCATGAGATTATCAAAAAGGATC
TTCACCTAGATCCTTTTAAATTAAAAATGAAGTTTTAAATCAATCTAAAGTATATATGAGTAAACTTGGT
CTGACAGTTACCAATGCTTAATCAGTGAGGCACCTATCTCAGCGATCTGTCTATTTCGTTCATCCATAGT
TGCCTGACTCCCCGTCGTGTAGATAACTACGATACGGGAGGGCTTACCATCTGGCCCCAGTGCTGCAATG
ATACCGCGAGACCCACGCTCACCGGCTCCAGATTTATCAGCAATAAACCAGCCAGCCGGAAGGGCCGAGC
GCAGAAGTGGTCCTGCAACTTTATCCGCCTCCATCCAGTCTATTAATTGTTGCCGGGAAGCTAGAGTAAG
TAGTTCGCCAGTTAATAGTTTGCGCAACGTTGTTGCCATTGCTACAGGCATCGTGGTGTCACGCTCGTCG
TTTGGTATGGCTTCATTCAGCTCCGGTTCCCAACGATCAAGGCGAGTTACATGATCCCCCATGTTGTGCA
AAAAAGCGGTTAGCTCCTTCGGTCCTCCGATCGTTGTCAGAAGTAAGTTGGCCGCAGTGTTATCACTCAT
GGTTATGGCAGCACTGCATAATTCTCTTACTGTCATGCCATCCGTAAGATGCTTTTCTGTGACTGGTGAG
TACTCAACCAAGTCATTCTGAGAATAGTGTATGCGGCGACCGAGTTGCTCTTGCCCGGCGTCAATACGGG
ATAATACCGCGCCACATAGCAGAACTTTAAAAGTGCTCATCATTGGAAAACGTTCTTCGGGGCGAAAACT
CTCAAGGATCTTACCGCTGTTGAGATCCAGTTCGATGTAACCCACTCGTGCACCCAACTGATCTTCAGCA
TCTTTTACTTTCACCAGCGTTTCTGGGTGAGCAAAAACAGGAAGGCAAAATGCCGCAAAAAAGGGAATAA
GGGCGACACGGAAATGTTGAATACTCATACTCTTCCTTTTTCAATATTATTGAAGCATTTATCAGGGTTA
TTGTCTCATGAGCGGATACATATTTGAATGTATTTAGAAAAATAAACAAATAGGGGTTCCGCGCACATTT
CCCCGAAAAGTGCCACCTGACGTCGACGGATCGGGAGATCTCCCGATCCCCTATGGTGCACTCTCAGTAC
AATCTGCTCTGATGCCGCATAGTTAAGCCAGTATCTGCTCCCTGCTTGTGTGTTGGAGGTCGCTGAGTAG
TGCGCGAGCAAAATTTAAGCTACAACAAGGCAAGGCTTGACCGACAATTGCATGAAGAATCTGCTTAGGG
TTAGGCGTTTTGCGCTGCTTCGCGATGTACGGGCCAGATATACGCGTT
